>Addgene plasmid #228234 | pB-3xFlag-dCas13-mTET2CD | addgene full sequence | sequence record 451264 | Addgene NGS Result
AGCCGTCATTAAACCAAGCGCTAATTACAGCCCGGAGGAGAAGGGCCGTCCCGCCCGCTCACCTGTGGGA
GTAACGCGGTCAGTCAGAGCCGGGGCGGGCGGCGCGAGGCGGCGGCGGAGCGGGGCACGGGGCGAAGGCA
GCGCGCAGCGACTCCCGCCCGCCGCGCGCTTCGCTTTTTATAGGGCCGCCGCCGCCGCCGCCTCGCCATA
AAAGGAAACTTTCGGAGCGCGCCGCTCTGATTGGCTGCCGCCGCACCTCTCCGCCTCGCCCCGCCCCGCC
CCTCGCCCCGCCCCGCCCCCCCCCGCGCGCGCCCCCCCCCCCCCCCCAAAAAAAAAAACACTTCGCGGGG
CCCCCCCCCCGGGCGGGCCCCCCCCCCCCCCCCCCCCCCCCCCCCCCCCCCCCCCCCCCCCCCCCCCCCC
CCCCCCGGGCCCGCCCCCCCCCCCCCCCGCCCCCATCGCTGCACAAAATAATTAAAAAATAAATAAATAC
AAAATTGGGGGTGGGGAGGGGGGGGAGATGGGGAGAGTGAAGCAGAACGTGGGGCTCACCTCGACCATGG
TAATAGCGATGACTAATACGTAGATGTACTGCCAAGTAGGAAAGTCCCATAAGGTCATGTACTGGGCATA
ATGCCAGGCGGGCCATTTACCGTCATTGACGTCAATAGGGGGCGTACTTGGCATATGATACACTTGATGT
ACTGCCAAGTGGGCAGTTTACCGTAAATACTCCACCCATTGACGTCAATGGAAAGTCCCTATTGGCGTTA
CTATGGGAACATACGTCATTATTGACGTCAATGGGCGGGGGTCGTTGGGCGGTCAGCCAGGCGGGCCATT
TACCGTAAGTTATGTAACGCGGAACTCCATATATGGGCTATGAACTAATGACCCCGTAATTGATTACTAT
TAATAACTAGTCAATAATCAATGTCGACCTCGAGGGCCGCATAACTTCGTATAGCATACATTATACGAAG
TTATGATATCATCGATGAATTCTACCGGGTAGGGGAGGCGCTTTTCCCAAGGCAGTCTGGAGCATGCGCT
TTAGCAGCCCCGCTGGGCACTTGGCGCTACACAAGTGGCCTCTGGCCTCGCACACATTCCACATCCACCG
GTAGGCGCCAACCGGCTCCGTTCTTTGGTGGCCCCTTCGCGCCACCTTCTACTCCTCCCCTAGTCAGGAA
GTTCCCCCCCGCCCCGCAGCTCGCGTCGTGCAGGACGTGACAAATGGAAGTAGCACGTCTCACTAGTCTC
GTGCAGATGGACAGCACCGCTGAGCAATGGAAGCGGGTAGGCCTTTGGGGCAGCGGCCAATAGCAGCTTT
GCTCCTTCGCTTTCTGGGCTCAGAGGCTGGGAAGGGGTGGGTCCGGGGGCGGGCTCAGGGGCGGGCTCAG
GGGCGGGGCGGGCGCCCGAAGGTCCTCCGGAGGCCCGGCATTCTGCACGCTTCAAAAGCGCACGTCTGCC
GCGCTGTTCTCCTCTTCCTCATCTCCGGGCCTTTCGACCGATCCAGCCGCCACCATGAAAAAGCCTGAAC
TCACCGCGACGTCTGTCGAGAAGTTTCTGATCGAAAAGTTCGACAGCGTCTCCGACCTGATGCAGCTCTC
GGAGGGCGAAGAATCTCGTGCTTTCAGCTTCGATGTAGGAGGGCGTGGATATGTCCTGCGGGTAAATAGC
TGCGCCGATGGTTTCTACAAAGATCGTTATGTTTATCGGCACTTTGCATCGGCCGCGCTCCCGATTCCGG
AAGTGCTTGACATTGGGGAATTCAGCGAGAGCCTGACCTATTGCATCTCCCGCCGTGCACAGGGTGTCAC
GTTGCAAGACCTGCCTGAAACCGAACTGCCCGCTGTTCTGCAGCCGGTCGCGGAGGCCATGGATGCGATC
GCTGCGGCCGATCTTAGCCAGACGAGCGGGTTCGGCCCATTCGGACCGCAAGGAATCGGTCAATACACTA
CATGGCGTGATTTCATATGCGCGATTGCTGATCCCCATGTGTATCACTGGCAAACTGTGATGGACGACAC
CGTCAGTGCGTCCGTCGCGCAGGCTCTCGATGAGCTGATGCTTTGGGCCGAGGACTGCCCCGAAGTCCGG
CACCTCGTGCACGCGGATTTCGGCTCCAACAATGTCCTGACGGACAATGGCCGCATAACAGCGGTCATTG
ACTGGAGCGAGGCGATGTTCGGGGATTCCCAATACGAGGTCGCCAACATCTTCTTCTGGAGGCCGTGGTT
GGCTTGTATGGAGCAGCAGACGCGCTACTTCGAGCGGAGGCATCCGGAGCTTGCAGGATCGCCGCGGCTC
CGGGCGTATATGCTCCGCATTGGTCTTGACCAACTCTATCAGAGCTTGGTTGACGGCAATTTCGATGATG
CAGCTTGGGCGCAGGGTCGATGCGACGCAATCGTCCGATCCGGAGCCGGGACTGTCGGGCGTACACAAAT
CGCCCGCAGAAGCGCGGCCGTCTGGACCGATGGCTGTGTAGAAGTACTCGCCGATAGTGGAAACCGACGC
CCCAGCACTCGTCCGAGGGCAAAGGAATAGTCGAGAAATTGATGATCTATTAAACAATAAAGATGTCCAC
ATGGAAGTTTTTCCTGTCATACTTTGTTAAGAAGGGTGAGAACAGAGTACCTACATTTTGAATGGAAGGA
TTGGAGCTACGGGGGTGGGGGTGGGGTGGGATTAGATAAATGCCTGCTCTTTACTGAAGGCTCTTTACTA
TTGCTTTATGATAATGTTTCATAGTTGGATATCTATAACAAGAAAATATATATATAATAAGTTATCACGT
AAGTAGAACATGAAATAACAATATAATTATCGTATGAGTTAAATCTTAAAAGTCACGTAAAAGATAATCA
TGCGTCATTTTGACTCACGCGGTCGTTATAGTTCAAAATCAGTGACACTTACCGCATTGACAAGCACGCC
TCACGGGAGCTCCAAGCGGCGACTGAGATGTCCTAAATGCACAGCGACGGATTCGCGCTATTTAGAAAGA
GAGAGCAATATTTCAAGAATGCATGCGTCAATTTTACGCAGACTATCTTTCTAGGGTTAAGGTACCCAAT
TCGCCCTATAGTGAGTCGTATTACAATTCACTGGCCGTCGTTTTACAACGTCGTGACTGGGAAAACCCTG
GCGTTACCCAACTTAATCGCCTTGCAGCACATCCCCCTTTCGCCAGCTGGCGTAATAGCGAAGAGGCCCG
CACCGATCGCCCTTCCCAACAGTTGCGCAGCCTGAATGGCGAATGGG
[124 nt withheld, positions 3268-3391]
C
[91 nt withheld, positions 3393-3483]
A
[49 nt withheld, positions 3485-3533]
CCTTTGACGTTGGAGTCCACGTTCTTT
[37 nt withheld, positions 3561-3597]
ACCCTATCTCGGTCTATTCTTTTGATTTATAAGGGATTTTGCCGATTTCGGCCTATTGGTTAAAAAATGA
GCTGATTTAACAAAAATTTAACGCGAATTTTAACAAAATATTAACGCTTACAATTTAGGTGGCACTTTTC
GGGGAAATGTGCGCGGAACCCCTATTTGTTTATTTTTCTAAATACATTCAAATATGTATCCGCTCATGAG
ACAATAACCCTGATAAATGCTTCAATAATATTGAAAAAGGAAGAGTATGAGTATTCAACATTTCCGTGTC
GCCCTTATTCCCTTTTTTGCGGCATTTTGCCTTCCTGTTTTTGCTCACCCAGAAACGCTGGTGAAAGTAA
AAGATGCTGAAGATCAGTTGGGTGCACGAGTGGGTTACATCGAACTGGATCTCAACAGCGGTAAGATCCT
TGAGAGTTTTCGCCCCGAAGAACGTTTTCCAATGATGAGCACTTTTAAAGTTCTGCTATGTGGCGCGGTA
TTATCCCGTATTGACGCCGGGCAAGAGCAACTCGGTCGCCGCATACACTATTCTCAGAATGACTTGGTTG
AGTACTCACCAGTCACAGAAAAGCATCTTACGGATGGCATGACAGTAAGAGAATTATGCAGTGCTGCCAT
AACCATGAGTGATAACACTGCGGCCAACTTACTTCTGACAACGATCGGAGGACCGAAGGAGCTAACCGCT
TTTTTGCACAACATGGGGGATCATGTAACTCGCCTTGATCGTTGGGAACCGGAGCTGAATGAAGCCATAC
CAAACGACGAGCGTGACACCACGATGCCTGTAGCAATGGCAACAACGTTGCGCAAACTATTAACTGGCGA
ACTACTTACTCTAGCTTCCCGGCAACAATTAATAGACTGGATGGAGGCGGATAAAGTTGCAGGACCACTT
CTGCGCTCGGCCCTTCCGGCTGGCTGGTTTATTGCTGATAAATCTGGAGCCGGTGAGCGTGGGTCTCGCG
GTATCATTGCAGCACTGGGGCCAGATGGTAAGCCCTCCCGTATCGTAGTTATCTACACGACGGGGAGTCA
GGCAACTATGGATGAACGAAATAGACAGATCGCTGAGATAGGTGCCTCACTGATTAAGCATTGGTAACTG
TCAGACCAAGTTTACTCATATATACTTTAGATTGATTTAAAACTTCATTTTTAATTTAAAAGGATCTAGG
TGAAGATCCTTTTTGATAATCTCATGACCAAAATCCCTTAACGTGAGTTTTCGTTCCACTGAGCGTCAGA
CCCCGTAGAAAAGATCAAAGGATCTTCTTGAGATCCTTTTTTTCTGCGCGTAATCTGCTGCTTGCAAACA
AAAAAACCACCGCTACCAGCGGTGGTTTGTTTGCCGGATCAAGAGCTACCAACTCTTTTTCCGAAGGTAA
CTGGCTTCAGCAGAGCGCAGATACCAAATACTGTTCTTCTAGTGTAGCCGTAGTTAGGCCACCACTTCAA
GAACTCTGTAGCACCGCCTACATACCTCGCTCTGCTAATCCTGTTACCAGTGGCTGCTGCCAGTGGCGAT
AAGTCGTGTCTTACCGGGTTGGACTCAAGACGATAGTTACCGGATAAGGCGCAGCGGTCGGGCTGAACGG
GGGGTTCGTGCACACAGCCCAGCTTGGAGCGAACGACCTACACCGAACTGAGATACCTACAGCGTGAGCT
ATGAGAAAGCGCCACGCTTCCCGAAGGGAGAAAGGCGGACAGGTATCCGGTAAGCGGCAGGGTCGGAACA
GGAGAGCGCACGAGGGAGCTTCCAGGGGGAAACGCCTGGTATCTTTATAGTCCTGTCGGGTTTCGCCACC
TCTGACTTGAGCGTCGATTTTTGTGATGCTCGTCAGGGGGGCGGAGCCTATGGAAAAACGCCAGCAACGC
GGCCTTTTTACGGTTCCTGGCCTTTTGCTGGCCTTTTGCTCACATGTTCTTTCCTGCGTTATCCCCTGAT
TCTGTGGATAACCGTATTACCGCCTTTGAGTGAGCTGATACCGCTCGCCGCAGCCGAACGACCGAGCGCA
GCGAGTCAGTGAGCGAGGAAGCGGAAGAGCGCCCAATACGCAAACCGCCTCTCCCCGCGCGTTGGCCGAT
TCATTAATGCAGCTGGCACGACAGGTTTCCCGACTGGAAAGCGGGCAGTGAGCGCAACGCAATTAATGTG
AGTTAGCTCACTCATTAGGCACCCCAGGCTTTACACTTTATGCTTCCGGCTCGTATGTTGTGTGGAATTG
TGAGCGGATAACAATTTCACACAGGAAACAGCTATGACCATGATTACGCCAAGCTCGAAATTAACCCTCA
CTAAAGGGAACAAAAGCTGGAGCTCTTTAACCCTAGAAAGATAATCATATTGTGACGTACGTTAAAGATA
ATCATGCGTAAAATTGACGCATGTGTTTTATCGGTCTGTATATCGAGGTTTATTTATTAATTTGAATAGA
TATTAAGTTTTATTATATTTACACTTACATACTAATAATAAATTCAACAAACAATTTATTTATGTTTATT
TATTTATTAAAAAAAAACAAAAACTCAAAATTTCTTCTATAAAGTAACAAAACATAACTTCGTATAGCAT
ACATTATACGAAGTTATCTCGACGCGGCCGCTCTAGCCTCGAGGCTAGAACTAGTGGATCTCGAGCCCCA
GCTGGTTCTTTCCGCCTCAGAAGCCATAGAGCCCACCGCATCCCCAGCATGCCTGCTATTGTCTTCCCAA
TCCTCCCCCTTGCTGTCCTGCCCCACCCCACCCCCCAGAATAGAATGACACCTACTCAGACAATGCGATG
CAATTTCCTCATTTTATTAGGAAAGGACAGTGGGAGTGGCACCTTCCAGGGTCAAGGAAGGCACGGGGGA
GGGGCAAACAACAGATGGCTGGCAACTAGAAGGCACAGTCGAGGCTGATCCGCTGGCACGACAGGTTTCC
CGACTGGAAAGCGGGCAGTGAGCGCAACGCAATTAATGTGAGTTAGCTCACTCATTAGGCACCCCAGGCT
TTACACTTTATGCTTCCGGCTCGTATGTTGTGTGGAATTGTGAGCGGATAACAATTTCACACAGGAAACA
GCTATGACCATGATTACGCCAAGCTATCACCACTTTGTACAAGAAAGCTGGGTCTTAATTAATCATACAA
ATGTGTTGTAAGGCCCTGTGACCTGAGTGAAAGCATATGGTGATGTAGTCACGGTAGAATCCGTAGTCAC
AGACCCTGTGTTCTCAGCAAGAGACTGGATGAAACGCAGGTAACTGGGTTCCTGTGGCCCTGTGGGCTCA
CGCTTTTCCTGTTTGCCATGATTTTTCTGAGACACGTGGTCTGATCCATTCTTTCCGCACTCTTCCTCTT
TCCGGGCCTTTTCAGCCATTTTGGCTTCCCAGAGAGCCAAACAATGTTTTGGTAGAAACAAATTCTTATG
CCTATACAGTACAAGTGAGATCCTGGTGGGGTGATTCCGGTCGGGATCGTTTACTTTGGTTGTGGCATGA
ACCTCACACTTTGCACACTCAATAAGAATTGACCCATGAGTTGGAGCTATAGCCACCCCTCCAATGCAAG
GATCCTGAAAGTTGTGCTCACTATCTGACCAATACTCAATTTCCTGCACAGCAGCTGCATCCTGGCCTGA
CACCTCAGGCTGCTTCTCCTGACTGCTGCCAGTCAGACTGTATAATAGTTCTTGGGCAGAAGCAGTTCTA
TCATGATTAAACCCTGGAAGCACTCTTGAGAGCCCATTGGCTATGTTGTCATTCTCCTTGTTGTGGAAGG
CGTGGCTGGAACTGCTCCCCGAAGCTGCTGCCGTGTAGCTGTAGATCGTGTGAGAGGGTAGATGATGCTC
ACTGGTTTTGTAGTCAGTGTGTGGGTGGCTGTATGGTGATCTGGAGGCAGCTCCCATGAAATGACTATCC
ATCTTGGGGGTGGGGTAAGGAGAAAACGTTGCTAGGTGGTGTACATTTGGTTTTAGGGTGGAGTTAGTAG
TGAAGGCATCTCTCTGCATATTTTGGTTTCCATAACTTAAGTACTTAGAGGGACTGTCCCCAAACGTCTG
TTGGTGAAGGGTGTGGATGGGTGGTAAGTTCTGATTGGTGAGATGGTCCTGGTTTGGATATCTATGTAGA
TCCCTGGACTGAGCCTGGGGGGAATAAGAACCTAAGAAAGGGGAACCATTGTCCACTGGCACACTCCCAT
TGTATGGAAAAGGTGCATATTGGTTATTCTGATTCAAAAGCCCAAGGTAGGGGTTCATGTAATTAGAAGG
ATTCAAATATGAACCCGAGGCATGAGATGAAGTGGGGTAAAAGTTCACATGGTTGGTATCTCCATAAATA
TCTGAGGTGTGTGCTGAGCTGGGATAAGGACTGTGAGGAGTAGGCTGTCTCGTGTAGACACTGGTGGATC
CAGAACAATGAGAACCAACAGACTGAGAGTTACCGGGCATGATATGCTGTGGCTGTGGCTGTGGCTGAGG
TGTCGTCTGCGGCTGCGGCTGAGGTGGCTGCGGCTGCTGTGGCCTCTGCCCTTGCTGAAGGTGCCTCTGG
AGTGTTGGTGGCTGCCGGATGACCGGGCCCGAAAGCTGCGGTTGTGCTGTCATTTGTTTCATATGGCTTG
CATTTTCCATCAGCTTTGTATGTGAGGAAGACTTTCCCTTCTCAGTCCTACTGGAGCAGTTCTCCAGAGA
GGAACGCTTTCGAGCTGCTTTCTTGGTCTTGGCTTTCTTGGGCTCCGCTTTCTTCTTGCAACTCTTGGGC
AGCTCTCCTATCCTTATGACCCTTCTCCTCCGAAATGACTGCAGAACCTCAATGGACCCCATCCGTATCT
TCTTCTCCTGGCCTTCCGTACTCCCAAACTCATCCTCAGGGGCGATGATGTACATAGGCAGCACGTGGAA
CTGCTCATCCTCAGGCTTAGCTCCGACTTCTCGATTGTCTTCTCTATTGAGGGTGACCACCACTGTACTG
CCATTTGGCATGTTCTGCTGGTCTCTGTGGGAATGAGCAGAGAAGTCCAAACATGCAGTGACTCCTGAGA
ATGGCCGGCCTTCCTTCAGACCCAAACAGCAGTCTGGGGCTTGGTGTTCAAATTCAACCTGATTATTGTA
TGCATCGGGTGCAAGCTTCTTGTATATTGGAGCAATGACAGTAGCCAGGTTTTGCAAATGAGAACCTAGT
CTCTCTTCCTCTTTTGGCTCAGCTCCATGTAGCCTAAATTTCCTTGGTTTCTTGCTTCTGGCAAACTTAC
ATCCATTATAGTACATGCTCCAAGAACAACCAAAAGAAAAGGAGGCACCACAGGTCTCTGGATTCTCACC
CTGACAACAACAGTTTCTAGTTTCATTCTGAGAACAGCGACGGTTGGTGCATATGCCACACTTGCCCAAG
ATATCTGTAAGTTCTGAGTAGAGTTCTGATGCGAGTAGCTTTGGGATTCCGTCCCACAACATGATGGCAA
TTACCATCACCGCCGTCTCACATGTGTGATTAGGTCGCACTCGTACCAAACACAGTAGTTTCTCCTCCTC
ACTCGATCTCCGATATACCCATTTAGCAATAGGACATCCCTGAGAGCTCTTGCCTTCTTTACCAGTATAT
ATGACTTTTTCAATCCTAATAGCTTTACCCTTCTCTCCATACCTTTCTTCCATGAGTGTTCTAATAGCTG
CCACATCAGGACCAGCTCCTAGATGGGTATAATAAGGAGCTTCATCTTTGTCTGGATTGCATCCTTCACA
TTTGCCGAATTCGCTGCCGTCGGCGGTTCTTTTGGATCCATCCTCTTTGGACACGATGTCGCTGCCCACG
AGTTCCAGCAGGTTGCCGATCCTCTTGTCGCTAGCCAGCACAAAGAAGTCGCCGTAGTTCTTCAGCTTCA
TGCCCTCGCTGGTGATGGTGTACTTCTTGCCGCCTTTCTCGAAGGTGAAGCTCATGGGCATGATCTCGCT
CAGGATTCCCTTCTCGGCGTCGGGCATGATTTCTTTCAGTTTGAACCTCTCGCCGTCGAAATCGGCCAGT
TCGGTCAGGGTCTTTTTGGCCAGCAGAAACAGCAGGGCATCCTGCACTCTGTAGCGCCGGATCACTTTCT
CGCTTTTCTGGTACTCGTTCCGGCTGTTGCTCAGCCGCTTATCCAGGATTGTCTCGATCTCTTCGCTGCT
GGCGTTTCTCATCTGCCGGTTGCTGCGGATCTTGTTGCTGGCCTGCTTTCTGTACCGCTCTGTTCTGGAG
GCCCGCTCTTTCCAGAGGCCTTCTCTCTCTTCCACGCTGGTGAAGCAGTGCTGCAGGGAGCCCTTTCTGT
CGTACTCGCCCTTAAGCATGTCCATGTACCGGTAGTTGCGGTTCCACTGGTAGAAGGTCTGGAAGTCGTC
GTCCAGCACTCTCTTCATGTACTCGGCGATCAGATAGGTCACGTTGGCATTGTTGAAGTCGATGCCTTCC
ATCTGTGGCAGGGACTTCAGGTGGGACTTGATCTCATTGTCGAACATCTGTCTGGGCAGTTCCACGGGCA
GATCCTCGCTGTAGATTCTGCCCAGGGTCTTCATGGCGGGTGTTTTCCACTTGTTCTGGTCCCGCCGGAT
GAAGGGCACATCCACTCTGTTGCCTTTCTTGATCTCGTTGGACAGGCCGGTCAGGTAGAACTTCCGCTCG
ATCAGGTAGCGCTCGTAGAACTCGACGGCATTGGCGGGGATGCTGCGGGCGAACACCTTGTACAGAAATG
GATGAGGCTCTGTTGTGCCCTTGCCGATCAGCCGGGCCTTCTCGAACATCAGCTTGAACTGCTGCTTGGC
CTCGTAATCGTCGCCGCTATCGTACACGGCAATGGCGCTCTGCATGATCCGGTAGTTCAGGCCGGTGATC
TTGTTCTCGCCATCGTTCACGCTGGGCTGAAACAGCACGATGTCCTTGGCCAGGAAGTCGGCCAGCTTGC
CTGTGGAGATCTGCTTGAAGCCTCTCTTTCCCATCTTGTTGTCGGCGCTCCGAATGGACTTCCGGTCGTC
CTTGAATCTCTTGATTCTCCGCTCGGTGTCGGTCAGCATGTCGTCCACGGTCAGTCTGATGAAGGCGTCC
ACATCCTTGCCGTGGGCATTGCCGCTGATCAGATCCAGGATCTTCTGAGGCAGGTCGCTCTCGGCGATTC
CGAAGCTGGCGATATTCTCGGCGGTCACTTCTTCTTTCTGCATGGCCTGGAACAGTCTCTTGTACCGGTT
GTGCACGTCCACGATCAGCTTCTCGGTTTTCTTGCTGCCGAACAGAAACATGTGGAAGGCCATGGCTGGA
ATTTCCAGGGTGCTCATCCGGCAGCTGGGGATTGTCTTGACCACGTATCTATCATCCTCGATCACGGGCA
GCAGTGGGGCGCTGTCCTCTTTGTCGTTGATAAACATCTCGACCTTGTTGTTTTCCAGGATGTAGTGTGT
GTAGGTGTCCACGATGTAGGGATAGTTGGCAGGATTGGCGTCGTCCCGCTTCATGTTCTCGAAGTCTCTG
ATCCGGATGCCGCTGTTGCCGAAGGTGCCGTTCTCTTGCTTCCGCATTGTCTCGGCCTCTTCCAGTCTGC
CGAAGCCGTTCAGGGGCTGCTCGATCACTCTGACTCTGGTCTGGCCGTCGATGCAGGTCTTGTCGGCCTT
CAGCAGGTATCTCAGCTTGCCCATGTTCACGTGGAACCTGATGTGGTCGAACAGCTTGCCGTAATCGATA
TACTGCAGCAGCAGAGGCACGAATCTGTCGCTGCTCCGCTTCATCAGCACTTCATTGTGGTCGTCGCTGA
TGATTCTGAACCGGGACTGCTTCTCGGCAGACAGTGTTGTGAACAGCTCGTCGGGGCACCGCTTCACTTC
GTTGAGCATATCCATGGCCACGCTCTTGTTGGACTTCTCGCTGTGGATCCGGTCCTTGGGCAGCTTGATG
CTGTTGATGCCGAAGGATCTGATGATGATCCGCCGTTCCTCGCTCTGGGCATTGTAGCTGGAGAAGATGG
GCAGCCTGCTCAGAAAGATGTTGATGTACTGCTTGTCCAGGAACAGGCAGATCAGCAGGGCGATTCCCAC
TCCGCTCAGGTGCAGCTTCTTCTGTGTGTCGCCGTTGTAGTCCTGCAGGCTCAGGAAGAATCCGGTATTC
ACTTGGGACTTTTTCTTGCCGTAGGCGTCCTTCACGAACTTGAACCGCTTGTCCTGGATGAAGGCCAGGT
CCTCTGTCTTGTAGCCGTATCTCTCGTTCATGTTCCGCAGGGCCACTGTGTAGTAGTTGTTGATCATGCC
GCTCAGAGGTTGCTCTGTGCTGGTCAGGAACTCGCAGCCGTCGTTCAGCTTTTCCTCGTAGGTCTTGTAT
GCGTTGGTCAGGTCCCTGTACATCTTCAGCACGCCGAAGGCGCGCTTCAGCACCTCGAAGATGTCGTTGC
TGTTCACTTCCACGCGGTTCTGCTTGTACTTGCCGTTGCTGTACTCTCTCTGGTTCTCGGCCATGATCTT
CAGGAATGGGAAGTAGCTCTGCAGCCGCTCGATGATGAACATGGTTTTCTCGGGCTGCTTGTCGTAGCCG
TTCTTGGCGTTGTACAGGTGGCTCATCACGGGGTGAAACCACAGATTCTCGTTGTTCTCGTTCTGCTCGC
CCTCAATATCGGCCACCTTCTGGATGTGGTCCAGCACGGTCTGAGCGTTCAGCATGGCCATCACGCTGTA
GGTGCCAAAGTACTTCTTCTGGTTTTCCACCAGAGCGGGGATGTTGACTTTCCGCTTCTTCTTTGGGCTA
GCGGCGCCGCCGCCGGATCCCTTGTCATCGTCATCCTTGTAATCGATATCATGATCTTTATAATCACCGT
CATGGTCTTTGTAGTCCATGGTGAAGCCTGCTTTTTTGTACAAACTTGTGATAGCTTATCGATACCGTCG
AGGAATTCTTTGCCAAAATGATGAGACAGCACAATAACCAGCACGTTGCCCAGGAGCTGTAGGAAAAAGA
AGAAGGCATGAACATGGTTAGCAGAGGCTCTAGAGCCGCCGGTCACACGCCAGAAGCCGAACCCCGCCCT
GCCCCGTCCCCCCCGAAGGCAGCCGTCCCCCCGCGGACAGCCCCGAGGCTGGAGAGGGAGAAGGGGACGG
CGGCGCGGCGACGCACGAAGGCCCTCCCCGCCCATTTCCTTCCTGCCGGCGCCGCACCGCTTCGCCCCGC
GCCCGCTAGAGGGGGTGCGGCGGCGCCTCCCAGATTTCGGCTCCGCACAGATTTGGGACAAAGGAAGTCC
CTGCGCCCTCTCGCACGATTACCATAAAAGGCAATGGCTGCGGCTCGCCGCGCCTCGACAGCCGCCGGCG
CTCCGGGGGCCGCCGCGCCCCTCCCCCGAGCCCTCCCCGGCCCGAGGCGGCCCCGCCCCGCCCGGCACCC
CCACCTGCCGCCACCCCCCGCCCGGCACGGCGAGCCCCGCGCCACGCCCCGTACGGAGCCCCGCACCCGA
AGCCGGGCCGTGCTCAGCAACTCGGGGAGGGGGGTGCAGGGGGGGTTGCAGCCCGACCGACGCGCCCACA
CCCCCTGCTCACCCCCCCACGCACACACCCCGCACGCAGCCTTTGTTCCCCTCGCAGCCCCCCCGCACCG
CGGGGCACCGCCCCCGGCCGCGCTCCCCTCGCGCACACTGCGGAGCGCACAAAGCCCCGCGCCGCGCCCG
CAGCGCTCACAGCCGCCGGGCAGCGCGGAGCCGCACGCGGCGCTCCCCACGCACACACACACGCACGCAC
CCCCCGAGCCGCTCCCCCCGCACAAAGGGCCCTCCCGGAGCCCCTCAAGGCTTTCACGCAGCCACAGAAA
AGAAACA
Features (pLannotate 1.2.2; 33 found; start..end, strand, type, name):
    156..327     -  promoter       chicken β-actin promoter (fragment): No description available
    367..389     -  promoter       chicken β-actin promoter (fragment): No description available
    405..426     -  promoter       chicken β-actin promoter (fragment): No description available
    434..554     -  promoter       chicken β-actin promoter (fragment): contains a 21-bp deletion relative to the standard chicken β-actin promoter
    556..935     -  enhancer       CMV enhancer: human cytomegalovirus immediate early enhancer
    951..984     +  protein_bind   loxP: Cre-mediated recombination occurs in the 8-bp core sequence (GCATACAT). Cre recombinase
   1007..1506    +  promoter       PGK promoter: mouse phosphoglycerate kinase 1 promoter
   1525..2550    +  CDS            HygR: aminoglycoside phosphotransferase from E. coli; aph(4)-Ia; confers resistance to hygromycin
   2554..2763    +  polyA_signal   PGK poly(A) signal (fragment): mouse phosphoglycerate kinase 1 polyadenylation signal
   3085..3103    -  promoter       T7 promoter: promoter for bacteriophage T7 RNA polymerase
   3106..3263    +  CDS            lacZα (fragment): LacZα fragment of β-galactosidase; lacZ fragment
   3268..3696    +  rep_origin     f1 ori (sequence partly withheld): f1 bacteriophage origin of replication; arrow indicates direction of (+) strand synthesis
   3749..3853    +  promoter       AmpR promoter: bla
   3854..4714    +  CDS            AmpR: β-lactamase; bla; confers resistance to ampicillin, carbenicillin, and related antibiotics
   4885..5473    +  rep_origin     ori: high-copy-number ColE1/pMB1/pBR322/pUC origin of replication
   5656..5748    +  CDS            lacI (fragment): lac repressor; lacI; The lac repressor binds to the lac operator to inhibit transcription in E. coli. This inhibition can be relieved by adding lactose or isopropyl-β-D-thiogalactopyranoside (IPTG).
   5761..5782    +  protein_bind   CAP binding site: CAP binding activates transcription in the presence of cAMP. E. coli catabolite activator protein
   5797..5827    +  promoter       lac promoter: promoter for the E. coli lac operon
   5831..5853    +  protein_bind   lac operator (fragment): The lac repressor binds to the lac operator to inhibit transcription in E. coli. This inhibition can be relieved by adding lactose or isopropyl-β-D-thiogalactopyranoside (IPTG). lac repressor encoded by lacI
   5896..5914    +  promoter       T3 promoter: promoter for bacteriophage T3 RNA polymerase
   6171..6204    +  protein_bind   loxP: Cre-mediated recombination occurs in the 8-bp core sequence (GCATACAT). Cre recombinase
   6256..6277    -  promoter       SV40 promoter (fragment): SV40 enhancer and early promoter
   6281..6505    -  polyA_signal   bGH poly(A) signal: bovine growth hormone polyadenylation signal
   6519..6558    +  CDS            lacI (fragment): lac repressor; lacI; The lac repressor binds to the lac operator to inhibit transcription in E. coli. This inhibition can be relieved by adding lactose or isopropyl-β-D-thiogalactopyranoside (IPTG).
   6571..6592    +  protein_bind   CAP binding site: CAP binding activates transcription in the presence of cAMP. E. coli catabolite activator protein
   6607..6637    +  promoter       lac promoter: promoter for the E. coli lac operon
   6641..6663    +  protein_bind   lac operator (fragment): The lac repressor binds to the lac operator to inhibit transcription in E. coli. This inhibition can be relieved by adding lactose or isopropyl-β-D-thiogalactopyranoside (IPTG). lac repressor encoded by lacI
   6706..6730    +  protein_bind   attB2: mutant version of attB; recombination site for the Gateway® BP reaction BP Clonase™
   6743..9352    -  CDS            Tet2 (fragment): TET2_MOUSE - Also known as Kiaa1546. Experimental evidence at protein level: Swiss-Prot protein existence level 1. Dioxygenase that catalyzes the conversion of the modified genomic base 5-methylcytosine (5mC) into 5-hydroxymethylcytosine (5hmC) and plays a key role in active DNA demethylation. Has a preference for 5-hydroxymethylcytosine in CpG motifs. Also mediates subsequent conversion of 5hmC into 5-formylcytosine (5fC), and conversion of 5fC to 5-carboxylcytosine (5caC). Conversion of 5mC into 5hmC, 5fC and 5caC probably constitutes the first step in cytosine demethylation. Methylation at
  12368..12433   -  CDS            3xFLAG: three tandem FLAG® epitope tags, followed by an enterokinase cleavage site
  12442..12466   -  protein_bind   attB1: mutant version of attB; recombination site for the Gateway® BP reaction BP Clonase™
  12470..12488   +  misc_feature   MCS (fragment): pBluescript multiple cloning site
  12544..155     -  intron         chimeric intron (across the origin): chimera between introns from chicken β-actin and rabbit β-globin
