[The description below was written by a language model from this plasmid's Addgene catalogue record and pLannotate feature annotations shown in this document.]
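Description:
pB-3xFlag-dCas13-mTET2CD is a 13.4 kb mammalian expression and CRISPR plasmid built on a pPB backbone. The name suggests a piggyBac transposon vector, but no transposon terminal repeats appear in the feature table, so this cannot be confirmed from the annotation. It is propagated in E. coli through a high-copy ColE1/pUC origin with ampicillin selection. It also carries an f1 origin and pBluescript-type remnants, including lac promoter/operator fragments and T3 and T7 promoters.

The payload is a single reverse-strand expression unit driven by the CAG promoter, made up of the CMV enhancer, chicken β-actin promoter fragments and a chimeric β-actin/β-globin intron. Reading downstream, the unit contains an attB1 site, an N-terminal 3xFLAG tag and then a roughly 3 kb unannotated interval. This interval corresponds in position to the catalytically dead Cas13 listed in the catalogue, which was derived from an earlier dCas13 plasmid, although pLannotate did not call it. It is followed by the mouse TET2 catalytic domain (cysteine-rich plus dioxygenase region, residues 1044–1921), attB2 and a bGH polyadenylation signal. A separate PGK promoter–hygromycin resistance–PGK poly(A) cassette allows selection of stably expressing mammalian cells. Two loxP sites are also annotated. They lie on either side of the region containing the hygromycin cassette and the bacterial backbone, but the record does not state what they are for.

The stated purpose is targeted tethering of the TET2 catalytic domain with dCas13, an RNA-guided RNA-binding protein. A guide RNA is needed to direct the fusion to chosen transcripts, and none is annotated on this plasmid. The associated publication concerns TET2-mediated oxidation of RNA 5-methylcytosine, which fits its use for site-specific m5C oxidation on RNA. The FLAG tag allows detection or immunoprecipitation of the fusion protein.
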