Addgene plasmid #228234: pB-3xFlag-dCas13-mTET2CD
Purpose: For targeted tethering of the catalytic domain of mouse TET2 using dCas13
Depositing lab: Chuan He. Depositing organization: University of Chicago. Publication: RNA m(5)C oxidation by TET2 regulates chromatin state and leukaemogenesis. Zou Z, Dou X, Li Y, Zhang Z, Wang J, Gao B, Xiao Y, Wang Y, Zhao L, Sun C, Liu Q, Yu X, Wang H, Hong J, Dai Q, Yang FC, Xu M, He C. Nature. 2024 Oct 2. doi: 10.1038/s41586-024-07969-x. PubMed 39358506.
Backbone
  Vector backbone: pPB
  Vector type: Mammalian Expression, CRISPR
Growth in bacteria
  Bacterial resistance: Ampicillin, 100 μg/mL
  Growth temperature: 37°C
  Growth strain: DH5alpha
  Copy number: Unknown
Gene/Insert 1
  Gene/Insert name: dCas13
  Promoter: CAG
  Cloning method: Gibson Cloning
  Sequencing primers: 5′ ggcggcggcgccgctagcccaaagaagaagcggaaagtcaacatc
Gene/Insert 2
  Gene/Insert name: TET2
  Species: M. musculus (mouse)
  Insert size (bp): 2601
  Mutation: CD (cysteine-rich, dioxygenase domain) truncation of mouse TET2 (contains aa's 1044-1921)
  Entrez Gene: Tet2 (a.k.a. Ayu17-449, E130014J05Rik, mKIAA1546)
  Promoter: CAG
  Cloning method: Gibson Cloning
  Sequencing primers: 5′ gccgacggcagcgaattcggcaaatgtgaaggatgcaatccag
Resource information
  A portion of this plasmid was derived from a plasmid made by: David Liu, pCMV-dCas13-M3nls (Addgene plasmid #155366 ; http://n2t.net/addgene:155366 ; RRID:Addgene_155366); and Yue Xiong, pcDNA3-FLAG-mTET2 (Addgene plasmid #89735 ; http://n2t.net/addgene:89735 ; RRID:Addgene_89735).
Terms and licenses: Academic/Nonprofit Terms; Industry Terms: Not Available to Industry
How to cite: pB-3xFlag-dCas13-mTET2CD was a gift from Chuan He (Addgene plasmid # 228234 ; http://n2t.net/addgene:228234 ; RRID:Addgene_228234)
